>Addgene plasmid #42166 | pNH090 | depositor full sequence | sequence record 57007 | pNH090 sequence 9291 bps
AGAACGGAGTAACCTCGGTGTGCGGTTGTATGCCTGCTGTGGATTGCTGCTGTGTCCTGCTTATCCACAA
CATTTTGCGCACGGTTATGTGGACAAAATACCTGGTTACCCAGGCCGTGCCGGCACGTTAACCGGGCTGC
ATCCGATGCAAGTGTGTCGCTGTCGACGAGCTCGCGAGCTCGTCTGACGCTCAGTGGAACGAAAACTCAC
GTTAAGGGATTTTGGTCATGAATTAATTCTTACCAATGCTTAATCAGTGAGGCACCTATCTCAGCGATCT
GTCTATTTCGTTCATCCATAGTTGCCTGACTCCCCGTCGTGTAGATAACTACGATACGGGAGGGCTTACC
ATCTGGCCCCAGTGCTGCAATGATACCGCGAGACCCACGCTCACCGGCTCCAGATTTATCAGCAATAAAC
CAGCCAGCCGGAAGGGCCGAGCGCAGAAGTGGTCCTGCAACTTTATCCGCCTCCATCCAGTCTATTAATT
GTTGCCGGGAAGCTAGAGTAAGTAGTTCGCCAGTTAATAGTTTGCGCAACGTTGTTGCCATTGCTACAGG
CATCGTGGTGTCACGCTCGTCGTTTGGTATGGCTTCATTCAGCTCCGGTTCCCAACGATCAAGGCGAGTT
ACATGATCCCCCATGTTGTGCAAAAAAGCGGTTAGCTCCTTCGGTCCTCCGATCGTTGTCAGAAGTAAGT
TGGCCGCAGTGTTATCACTCATGGTTATGGCAGCACTGCATAATTCTCTTACTGTCATGCCATCCGTAAG
ATGCTTTTCTGTGACTGGTGAGTACTCAACCAAGTCATTCTGAGAATAGTGTATGCGGCGACCGAGTTGC
TCTTGCCCGGCGTCAATACGGGATAATACCGCGCCACATAGCAGAACTTTAAAAGTGCTCATCATTGGAA
AACGTTCTTCGGGGCGAAAACTCTCAAGGATCTTACCGCTGTTGAGATCCAGTTCGATGTAACCCACTCG
TGCACCCAACTGATCTTCAGCATCTTTTACTTTCACCAGCGTTTCTGGGTGAGCAAAAACAGGAAGGCAA
AATGCCGCAAAAAAGGGAATAAGGGCGACACGGAAATGTTGAATACTCATACTCTTCCTTTTTCAATATT
ATTGAAGCATTTATCAGGGTTATTGTCTCATGAGCGGATACATATTTGAATGTATTTAGAAAAATAAACA
AATAGGGGTTCCGCGCACATTTCCCCGAAAAGTGCCACCTG
[74 nt withheld, positions 1232-1305]
CCCTCAGCGCGGCCGCTAGCGGATCCTTAAAAAACCATGGCCGCCTCAAAAGGAGAAGAAACGACAATGG
GTGTTATCAAGCCAGACATGAAGATCAAGCTTAAAATGGAGGGTAATGTTAATGGTCACGCCTTCGTCAT
TGAGGGAGAGGGTGAAGGAAAGCCATACGATGGAACTAATACTATTAACTTGGAAGTGAAGGAGGGTGCC
CCACTTCCATTCTCTTATGATATCCTTACTACAGCCTTCGCATATGGAAATCGAGCATTCACAAAATACC
CAGACGACATTCCAAATTACTTCAAGCAGTCATTTCCAGAGGGATATTCTTGGGAGAGAACAATGACATT
CGAGGACAAGGGTATAGTTAAAGTGAAATCTGATATTAGTATGGAAGAAGATTCATTCATCTATGAGATA
CACCTGAAGGGCGAGAACTTTCCTCCGAATGGACCAGTGATGCAGAAAAAGACAACAGGATGGGACGCAA
GTACTGAACGTATGTATGTCAGAGATGGAGTTTTGAAAGGTGACGTGAAGCATAAACTGTTGTTGGAAGG
AGGTGGACATCATCGAGTGGACTTTAAGACAATCTACAGAGCTAAGAAAGCTGTGAAATTGCCAGACTAT
CACTTTGTGGATCACCGAATTGAAATTTTGAACCATGATAAAGATTACAATAAAGTGACTGTGTATGAGT
CAGCAGTAGCTAGAAACTCAACTGATGGTATGGACGAGCTCTACGTATCCGGAGGTGGTGGTAGTGGAGG
AGGCGGATCGGGAGGAGGAGGTTCGCGATGGTCACATCCACAATTTGAGAAAGGAGGTGGAGGATCATTG
GAAGTTCTCTTCCAAGGACCTGGAGGAGGTGGTAGTAAAGAGACAGCGGCTGCAAAATTCGAGAGACAGC
ATATGGACTCATGGGCTTAATAGGTACCGCGGCCGCGCTGAGGGGCTGGCCGCTCACAATTCCACACAAC
ATACGAGCCGGAAGCATAAAGTGTAAAGCCTGGGGTGCCTAATGAGTGAGCTAACTCACATTAATTGCGT
TGCGCTCACTGCCCGCTTTCCAGTCGGGAAACCTGTCGTGCCAGCTGCATTAATGAATCGGCCAACGCGA
ACCCCTTGCGGCCGCCCGGGCCGTCGACCAATTCTCATGTTTGACAGCTTATCATCGAATTTCTGCCATT
CATCCGCTTATTATCACTTATTCAGGCGTAGCAACCAGGCGTTTAAGGGCACCAATAACTGCCTTAAAAA
AATTACGCCCCGCCCTGCCACTCATCGCAGTACTGTTGTAATTCATTAAGCATTCTGCCGACATGGAAGC
CATCACAAACGGCATGATGAACCTGAATCGCCAGCGGCATCAGCACCTTGTCGCCTTGCGTATAATATTT
GCCCATGGTGAAAACGGGGGCGAAGAAGTTGTCCATATTGGCCACGTTTAAATCAAAACTGGTGAAACTC
ACCCAGGGATTGGCTGAGACGAAAAACATATTCTCAATAAACCCTTTAGGGAAATAGGCCAGGTTTTCAC
CGTAACACGCCACATCTTGCGAATATATGTGTAGAAACTGCCGGAAATCGTCGTGGTATTCACTCCAGAG
CGATGAAAACGTTTCAGTTTGCTCATGGAAAACGGTGTAACAAGGGTGAACACTATCCCATATCACCAGC
TCACCGTCTTTCATTGCCATACGAAATTCCGGATGAGCATTCATCAGGCGGGCAAGAATGTGAATAAAGG
CCGGATAAAACTTGTGCTTATTTTTCTTTACGGTCTTTAAAAAGGCCGTAATATCCAGCTGAACGGTCTG
GTTATAGGTACATTGAGCAACTGACTGAAATGCCTCAAAATGTTCTTTACGATGCCATTGGGATATATCA
ACGGTGGTATATCCAGTGATTTTTTTCTCCATTTTAGCTTCCTTAGCTCCTGAAAATCTCGATAACTCAA
AAAATACGCCCGGTAGTGATCTTATTTCATTATGGTGAAAGTTGGAACCTCTTACGTGCCGATCAACGTC
TCATTTTCGCCAAAAGTTGGCCCAGGGCTTCCCGGTATCAACAGGGACACCAGGATTTATTTATTCTGCG
AAGTGATCTTCCGTCACAGGTATTTATTCGCGATAAGCTCATGGAGCGGCGTAACCGTCGCACAGGAAGG
ACAGAGAAAGCGCGGATCTGGGAAGTGACGGACAGAACGGTCAGGACCTGGATTGGGGAGGCGGTTGCCG
CCGCTGCTGCTGACGGTGTGACGTTCTCTGTTCCGGTCACACCACATACGTTCCGCCATTCCTATGCGAT
GCACATGCTGTATGCCGGTATACCGCTGAAAGTTCTGCAAAGCCTGATGGGACATAAGTCCATCAGTTCA
ACGGAAGTCTACACGAAGGTTTTTGCGCTGGATGTGGCTGCCCGGCACCGGGTGCAGTTTGCGATGCCGG
AGTCTGATGCGGTTGCGATGCTGAAACAATTATCCTGAGAATAAATGCCTTGGCCTTTATATGGAAATGT
GGAACTGAGTGGATATGCTGTTTTTGTCTGTTAAACAGAGAAGCTGGCTGTTATCCACTGAGAAGCGAAC
GAAACAGTCGGGAAAATCTCCCATTATCGTAGAGATCCGCATTATTAATCTCAGGAGCCTGTGTAGCGTT
TATAGGAAGTAGTGTTCTGTCATGATGCCTGCAAGCGGTAACGAAAACGATTTGAATATGCCTTCAGGAA
CAATAGAAATCTTCGTGCGGTGTTACGTTGAAGTGGAGCGGATTATGTCAGCAATGGACAGAACAACCTA
ATGAACACAGAACCATGATGTGGTCTGTCCTTTTACAGCCAGTAGTGCTCGCCGCAGTCGAGCGACAGGG
CGAAGCCCTCGGCTGGTTGCCCTCGCCGCTGGGCTGGCGGCCGTCTATGGCCCTGCAAACGCGCCAGAAA
CGCCGTCGAAGCCGTGTGCGAGACACCGCGGCCGGCCGCCGGCGTTGTGGATACCTCGCGGAAAACTTGG
CCCTCACTGACAGATGAGGGGCGGACGTTGACACTTGAGGGGCCGACTCACCCGGCGCGGCGTTGACAGA
TGAGGGGCAGGCTCGATTTCGGCCGGCGACGTGGAGCTGGCCAGCCTCGCAAATCGGCGAAAACGCCTGA
TTTTACGCGAGTTTCCCACAGATGATGTGGACAAGCCTGGGGATAAGTGCCCTGCGGTATTGACACTTGA
GGGGCGCGACTACTGACAGATGAGGGGCGCGATCCTTGACACTTGAGGGGCAGAGTGCTGACAGATGAGG
GGCGCACCTATTGACATTTGAGGGGCTGTCCACAGGCAGAAAATCCAGCATTTGCAAGGGTTTCCGCCCG
TTTTTCGGCCACCGCTAACCTGTCTTTTAACCTGCTTTTAAACCAATATTTATAAACCTTGTTTTTAACC
AGGGCTGCGCCCTGTGCGCGTGACCGCGCACGCCGAAGGGGGGTGCCCCCCCTTCTCGAACCCTCCCGGT
CGAGTGAGCGAGGAAGCACCAGGGAACAGCACTTATATATTCTGCTTACACACGATGCCTGAAAAAACTT
CCCTTGGGGTTATCCACTTATCCACGGGGATATTTTTATAATTATTTTTTTTATAGTTTTTAGATCTTCT
TTTTTAGAGCGCCTTGTAGGCCTTTATCCATGCTGGTTCTAGAGAAGGTGTTGTGACAAATTGCCCTTTC
AGTGTGACAAATCACCCTCAAATGACAGTCCTGTCTGTGACAAATTGCCCTTAACCCTGTGACAAATTGC
CCTCAGAAGAAGCTGTTTTTTCACAAAGTTATCCCTGCTTATTGACTCTTTTTTATTTAGTGTGACAATC
TAAAAACTTGTCACACTTCACATGGATCTGTCATGGCGGAAACAGCGGTTATCAATCACAAGAAACGTAA
AAATAGCCCGCGAATCGTCCAGTCAAACGACCTCACTGAGGCGGCATATAGTCTCTCCCGGGATCAAAAA
CGTATGCTGTATCTGTTCGTTGACCAGATCAGAAAATCTGATGGCACCCTACAGGAACATGACGGTATCT
GCGAGATCCATGTTGCTAAATATGCTGAAATATTCGGATTGACCTCTGCGGAAGCCAGTAAGGATATACG
GCAGGCATTGAAGAGTTTCGCGGGGAAGGAAGTGGTTTTTTATCGCCCTGAAGAGGATGCCGGCGATGAA
AAAGGCTATGAATCTTTTCCTTGGTTTATCAAACGTGCGCACAGTCCATCCAGAGGGCTTTACAGTGTAC
ATATCAACCCATATCTCATTCCCTTCTTTATCGGGTTACAGAACCGGTTTACGCAGTTTCGGCTTAGTGA
AACAAAAGAAATCACCAATCCGTATGCCATGCGTTTATACGAATCCCTGTGTCAGTATCGTAAGCCGGAT
GGCTCAGGCATCGTCTCTCTGAAAATCGACTGGATCATAGAGCGTTACCAGCTGCCTCAAAGTTACCAGC
GTATGCCTGACTTCCGCCGCCGCTTCCTGCAGGTCTGTGTTAATGAGATCAACAGCAGAACTCCAATGCG
CCTCTCATACATTGAGAAAAAGAAAGGCCGCCAGACGACTCATATCGTATTTTCCTTCCGCGATATCACT
TCCATGACGACAGGATAGTCTGAGGGTTATCTGTCACAGATTTGAGGGTGGTTCGTCACATTTGTTCTGA
CCTACTGAGGGTAATTTGTCACAGTTTTGCTGTTTCCTTCAGCCTGCATGGATTTTCTCATACTTTTTGA
ACTGTAATTTTTAAGGAAGCCAAATTTGAGGGCAGTTTGTCACAGTTGATTTCCTTCTCTTTCCCTTCGT
CATGTGACCTGATATCGGGGGTTAGTTCGTCATCATTGATGAGGGTTGATTATCACAGTTTATTACTCTG
AATTGGCTATCCGCGTGTGTACCTCTACCTGGAGTTTTTCCCACGGTGGATATTTCTTCTTGCGCTGAGC
GTAAGAGCTATCTGACAGAACAGTTCTTCTTTGCTTCCTCGCCAGTTCGCTCGCTATGCTCGGTTACACG
GCTGCGGCGAGCGCTAGTGATAATAAGTGACTGAGGTATGTGCTCTTCTTATCTCCTTTTGTAGTGTTGC
TCTTATTTTAAACAACTTTGCGGTTTTTTGATGACTTTGCGATTTTGTTGTTGCTTTGCAGTAAATTGCA
AGATTTAATAAAAAAACGCAAAGCAATGATTAAAGGATGTTCAGAATGAAACTCATGGAAACACTTAACC
AGTGCATAAACGCTGGTCATGAAATGACGAAGGCTATCGCCATTGCACAGTTTAATGATGACAGCCCGGA
AGCGAGGAAAATAACCCGGCGCTGGAGAATAGGTGAAGCAGCGGATTTAGTTGGGGTTTCTTCTCAGGCT
ATCAGAGATGCCGAGAAAGCAGGGCGACTACCGCACCCGGATATGGAAATTCGAGGACGGGTTGAGCAAC
GTGTTGGTTATACAATTGAACAAATTAATCATATGCGTGATGTGTTTGGTACGCGATTGCGACGTGCTGA
AGACGTATTTCCACCGGTGATCGGGGTTGCTGCCCATAAAGGTGGCGTTTACAAAACCTCAGTTTCTGTT
CATCTTGCTCAGGATCTGGCTCTGAAGGGGCTACGTGTTTTGCTCGTGGAAGGTAACGACCCCCAGGGAA
CAGCCTCAATGTATCACGGATGGGTACCAGATCTTCATATTCATGCAGAAGACACTCTCCTGCCTTTCTA
TCTTGGGGAAAAGGACGATGTCACTTATGCAATAAAGCCCACTTGCTGGCCGGGGCTTGACATTATTCCT
TCCTGTCTGGCTCTGCACCGTATTGAAACTGAGTTAATGGGCAAATTTGATGAAGGTAAACTGCCCACCG
ATCCACACCTGATGCTCCGACTGGCCATTGAAACTGTTGCTCATGACTATGATGTCATAGTTATTGACAG
CGCGCCTAACCTGGGTATCGGCACGATTAATGTCGTATGTGCTGCTGATGTGCTGATTGTTCCCACGCCT
GCTGAGTTGTTTGACTACACCTCCGCACTGCAGTTTTTCGATATGCTTCGTGATCTGCTCAAGAACGTTG
ATCTTAAAGGGTTCGAGCCTGATGTACGTATTTTGCTTACCAAATACAGCAATAGTAATGGCTCTCAGTC
CCCGTGGATGGAGGAGCAAATTCGGGATGCCTGGGGAAGCATGGTTCTAAAAAATGTTGTACGTGAAACG
GATGAAGTTGGTAAAGGTCAGATCCGGATGAGAACTGTTTTTGAACAGGCCATTGATCAACGCTCTTCAA
CTGGTGCCTGGAGAAATGCTCTTTCTATTTGGGAACCTGTCTGCAATGAAATTTTCGATCGTCTGATTAA
ACCACGCTGGGAGATTAGATAATGAAGCGTGCGCCTGTTATTCCAAAACATACGCTCAATACTCAACCGG
TTGAAGATACTTCGTTATCGACACCAGCTGCCCCGATGGTGGATTCGTTAATTGCGCGCGTAGGAGTAAT
GGCTCGCGGTAATGCCATTACTTTGCCTGTATGTGGTCGGGATGTGAAGTTTACTCTTGAAGTGCTCCGG
GGTGATAGTGTTGAGAAGACCTCTCGGGTATGGTCAGGTAATGAACGTGACCAGGAGCTGCTTACTGAGG
ACGCACTGGATGATCTCATCCCTTCTTTTCTACTGACTGGTCAACAGACACCGGCGTTCGGTCGAAGAGT
ATCTGGTGTCATAGAAATTGCCGATGGGAGTCGCCGTCGTAAAGCTGCTGCACTTACCGAAAGTGATTAT
CGTGTTCTGGTTGGCGAGCTGGATGATGAGCAGATGGCTGCATTATCCAGATTGGGTAACGATTATCGCC
CAACAAGTGCTTATGAACGTGGTCAGCGTTATGCAAGCCGATTGCAGAATGAATTTGCTGGAAATATTTC
TGCGCTGGCTGATGCGGAAAATATTTCACGTAAGATTATTACCCGCTGTATCAACACCGCCAAATTGCCT
AAATCAGTTGTTGCTCTTTTTTCTCACCCCGGTGAACTATCTGCCCGGTCAGGTGATGCACTTCAAAAAG
CCTTTACAGATAAAGAGGAATTACTTAAGCAGCAGGCATCTAACCTTCATGAGCAGAAAAAAGCTGGGGT
GATATTTGAAGCTGAAGAAGTTATCACTCTTTTAACTTCTGTGCTTAAAACGTCATCTGCATCAAGAACT
AGTTTAAGCTCACGACATCAGTTTGCTCCTGGAGCGACAGTATTGTATAAGGGCGATAAAATGGTGCTTA
ACCTGGACAGGTCTCGTGTTCCAACTGAGTGTATAGAGAAAATTGAGGCCATTCTTAAGGAACTTGAAAA
GCCAGCACCCTGATGCGACCACGTTTTAGTCTACGTTTATCTGTCTTTACTTAATGTCCTTTGTTACAGG
CCAGAAAGCATAACTGGCCTGAATATTCTCTCTGGGCCCACTGTTCCACTTGTATCGTCGGTCTGATAAT
CAGACTGGGACCACGGTCCCACTCGTATCGTCGGTCTGATTATTAGTCTGGGACCACGGTCCCACTCGTA
TCGTCGGTCTGATTATTAGTCTGGGACCACGGTCCCACTCGTATCGTCGGTCTGATAATCAGACTGGGAC
CACGGTCCCACTCGTATCGTCGGTCTGATTATTAGTCTGGGACCATGGTCCCACTCGTATCGTCGGTCTG
ATTATTAGTCTGGGACCACGGTCCCACTCGTATCGTCGGTCTGATTATTAGTCTGGAACCACGGTCCCAC
TCGTATCGTCGGTCTGATTATTAGTCTGGGACCACGGTCCCACTCGTATCGTCGGTCTGATTATTAGTCT
GGGACCACGATCCCACTCGTGTTGTCGGTCTGATTATCGGTCTGGGACCACGGTCCCACTTGTATTGTCG
ATCAGACTATCAGCGTGAGACTACGATTCCATCAATGCCTGTCAAGGGCAAGTATTGACATGTCGTCGTA
ACCTGT
Features (pLannotate 1.2.2; 19 found; start..end, strand, type, name):
     23..169     +  CDS            yuaZ (fragment): YUAZ_ECO57 - Protein predicted: Swiss-Prot protein existence level 4. From Escherichia coli O157:H7.
    240..1100    -  CDS            AmpR: β-lactamase; bla; confers resistance to ampicillin, carbenicillin, and related antibiotics
   1101..1205    -  promoter       AmpR promoter: bla
   1232..1305    +  rep_origin     f1 ori (fragment) (sequence withheld): f1 bacteriophage origin of replication; arrow indicates direction of (+) strand synthesis
   1351..2049    +  CDS            mTFP1: mTFP1 is a basic (constitutively fluorescent) cyan fluorescent protein published in 2006, derived from Clavularia sp.. It has low acid sensitivity.
   2282..2312    -  promoter       lac promoter: promoter for the E. coli lac operon
   2327..2348    -  protein_bind   CAP binding site: CAP binding activates transcription in the presence of cAMP. E. coli catabolite activator protein
   2361..2424    -  CDS            lacI (fragment): lac repressor; lacI; The lac repressor binds to the lac operator to inhibit transcription in E. coli. This inhibition can be relieved by adding lactose or isopropyl-β-D-thiogalactopyranoside (IPTG).
   2466..2483    +  promoter       tet promoter (fragment): E. coli promoter for tetracycline efflux protein gene
   2571..3227    -  CDS            cat: CAT_ECOLX - Experimental evidence at protein level: Swiss-Prot protein existence level 1. This enzyme is an effector of chloramphenicol resistance in bacteria. From Escherichia coli. This protein is used as a marker in many commonly used cloning vectors, such as pACYC184.
   3228..3330    -  promoter       cat promoter: promoter of the E. coli cat gene encoding chloramphenicol acetyltransferase
   3446..3790    +  CDS            resD (fragment): REDF_ECOLI - Also known as D. Protein inferred from homology: Swiss-Prot protein existence level 3. Acts as a repressor of transcription and as a site-specific resolvase that cleaves at the RfsF site. From Escherichia coli (strain K12).
   4188..4802    +  rep_origin     oriV: origin of replication for the bacterial F plasmid
   4878..5097    +  rep_origin     ori2: secondary origin of replication for the bacterial F plasmid; also known as oriS
   5188..5943    +  CDS            repE: replication initiation protein for the bacterial F plasmid; repE
   5946..6196    +  misc_feature   incC: incC; incompatibility region of the bacterial F plasmid
   6522..7697    +  CDS            sopA: partitioning protein for the bacterial F plasmid; sopA
   7697..8668    +  CDS            sopB: partitioning protein for the bacterial F plasmid; sopB
   8741..9214    +  misc_feature   sopC: sopC; centromere-like partitioning region of the bacterial F plasmid
