[The description below was written by a language model from this plasmid's Addgene catalogue record and pLannotate feature annotations shown in this document.]
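Description:
pNH090 is a pCC1Fos-based "CopyControl" fosmid-type vector of 9,291 bp that carries a tagging cassette rather than a complete expression unit. It was made in the context of a counter-selection recombineering method for building fluorescent protein reporter constructs directly from C. elegans fosmid genomic clones. The backbone supplies the F-plasmid maintenance machinery: ori2 with the repE initiator and incC region for single-copy replication, and the sopA, sopB and sopC partitioning system for stable inheritance. A separate oriV origin allows the copy number to be raised transiently. According to the depositor, this is induced with arabinose in the EPI300 host, which makes DNA isolation easier from what is otherwise a single-copy plasmid. Selection uses two markers, chloramphenicol acetyltransferase (cat) from the backbone and a β-lactamase (AmpR) gene, each with its own promoter.

The 938 bp insert is described as mTFP1::[(G4S)3]::C-TAP tag. It consists of the cyan fluorescent protein mTFP1, derived from a Clavularia protein, joined through a flexible triple Gly4-Ser linker to a C-terminal tandem affinity purification tag. The feature table annotates only the mTFP1 coding sequence, so the linker and TAP portions are known from the catalogue entry and presumably lie in the unannotated stretch immediately downstream. No promoter suited to nematode expression is annotated upstream of mTFP1. The nearby lac promoter, CAP site and fragments of lacI and f1 ori look like backbone or cloning remnants, and the lac promoter is on the opposite strand.

This arrangement fits use as a stable, low-copy source of the tag cassette for insertion into fosmid-borne genes. The resulting fusions would combine fluorescent localisation with affinity purification, although the record does not spell out the exact workflow.
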