Addgene plasmid #42166: pNH090
Depositing lab: Colin Dolphin. Depositing organization: King's College London. Publication: A simplified counter-selection recombineering protocol for creating fluorescent protein reporter constructs directly from C. elegans fosmid genomic clones. Hirani N, Westenberg M, Gami MS, Davis P, Hope IA, Dolphin CT. BMC Biotechnol. 2013 Jan 3;13(1):1. 10.1186/1472-6750-13-1 PubMed 23281894.
Backbone
  Vector backbone: pCC1Fos
  Backbone manufacturer: Eipcentre
  Backbone size w/o insert (bp): 8353
  Total vector size (bp): 9291
Growth in bacteria
  Bacterial resistance: Chloramphenicol and Ampicillin, 25 & 100 μg/mL
  Growth temperature: 37°C
  Growth strain: EPI300
  Growth instructions: pCC1Fos-based 'CopyControl' construct enabling transient induction of copy-number
  Copy number: Low Copy
Gene/Insert
  Gene/Insert name: mTFP1::[(G4S)3]::C-TAP Tag
  Species: C. elegans (nematode), Synthetic
  Insert size (bp): 938
Terms and licenses: Academic/Nonprofit Terms; Industry Terms: Not Available to Industry
Depositor comments: Single-copy vector under non-induced condition. Copy-number-inducible with arabinose enables transient induction of copy-number for DNA isolation, etc.
How to cite: pNH090 was a gift from Colin Dolphin (Addgene plasmid # 42166 ; http://n2t.net/addgene:42166 ; RRID:Addgene_42166)
