>Addgene plasmid #42166 | pNH090 | addgene partial sequence | sequence record 58144 | lac_promoter
CGAATTTTGCAGCCGCTGTCTCTTTACTACCACCTCCTCCAGGTCCTTGGAAGAGAACTTCCAATGATCC
TCCACCTCCTTTCTCAAATTGTGGATGTGACCATCGCGAACCTCCTCCTCCCGATCCGCCTCCTCCACTA
CCACCACCTCCGGATACGTAGAGCTCGTCCATACCATCAGTTGAGTTTCTAGCTACTGCTGACTCATACA
CAGTCACTTTATTGTAATCTTTATCATGGTTCAAAATTTCAATTCGGTGATCCACAAAGTGATAGTCTGG
CAATTTCACAGCTTTCTTAGCTCTGTAGATTGTCTTAAAGTCCACTCGATGATGTCCACCTCCTTCCAAC
AACAGTTTATGCTTCACGTCACCTTTCAAAACTCCATCTCTGACATACATACGTTCAGTACTTGCGTCCC
ATCCTGTTGTCTTTTTCTGCATCACTGGTCCATTCGGAGGAAAGTTCTCGCCCTTCAGGTGTATCTCATA
GATGAATGAATCTTCTTCCATACTAATATCAGATTTCACTTTAACTATACCCTTGTCCTCGAATGTCATT
GTTCTCTCCCAAGAATATCCCTCTGGAAATGACTGCTTGAAGTAATTTGGAATGTCGTCTGGGTATTTTG
TGAATGCTCGATTTCCATATGCGAAGGCTGTAGTAAGGATATCATAAGAGAATGGAAGTGGGGCACCCTC
CTTCACTTCCAAGTTAATAGTATTAGTTCCATCGTATGGCTTTCCTTCACCCTCTCCCTCAATGACGAAG
GCGTGACCATTAACATTACCCTCCATTTTAA
